LOCUS       Exported 893 bp ds-DNA linear SYN 02-JUL-2021
DEFINITION  synthetic linear DNA
ACCESSION   .
VERSION     .
KEYWORDS    UQ4884
SOURCE      synthetic DNA construct
  ORGANISM  synthetic DNA construct
REFERENCE   1 (bases 1 to 893)
  AUTHORS   Kerby RL, Youn H, Roberts GP
  TITLE     RcoM: a new single-component transcriptional regulator of CO
            metabolism in bacteria.
  JOURNAL   J Bacteriol. 2008 May;190(9):3336-43. Epub 2008 Mar 7.
  PUBMED    18326575
REFERENCE   2 (bases 1 to 893)
  AUTHORS   .
  TITLE     Direct Submission
  JOURNAL   Exported Jul 2, 2021 from SnapGene Server 1.1.58
            http://www.snapgene.com
FEATURES             Location/Qualifiers
     source          1..893
                     /organism="synthetic DNA construct"
                     /mol_type="other DNA"
     promoter        51..79
                     /label=tac promoter
                     /note="strong E. coli promoter; hybrid between the trp and
                     lac UV5 promoters"
     protein_bind    87..103
                     /label=lac operator
                     /bound_moiety="lac repressor encoded by lacI"
                     /note="The lac repressor binds to the lac operator to
                     inhibit transcription in E. coli. This inhibition can be
                     relieved by adding lactose or
                     isopropyl-beta-D-thiogalactopyranoside (IPTG)."
     primer_bind     92..114
                     /label=M13/pUC Reverse
                     /note="In lacZ gene"
ORIGIN
        1 tttttgcgcc gacatcataa cggttctggc aaatattctg aaatgagctg ttgacaatta
       61 atcatcggct cgtataatgt gtggaattgt gagcggataa caatttcaca caggaaacag
      121 aattcaggag gaatttaaaa tgaaatcgtc agaatccgcc gccgcgacgg cttccgagcg
      181 ccgtgcagag acgttccagc acaagctcga acagttcaac ccggggatcg tctggctgga
      241 cccgcagggc cacgtaagcg cattcaacga cgtcgcgctg cacattctcg ggccggccgg
      301 cgagcaatcg ctcggcgtgg cgcaggatca tctgttcggg atcgacgtgg tgcaactgca
      361 tccggagaaa agccgcgaca agctgcgttt tctgctgcag tccagggacg cgggtggctg
      421 ccctgtcaga tcgccgccgc cggtggcgat gatgatcaac atcccggacc gcatcctgat
      481 gatcaaggtg tcgaaaatga ctggcgcggc gggcacctgc ggcagctgca tgatctttta
      541 cgacgtgacc gatctgacca ccgaaccgtc cagccagccg gcaggcgcca gcgtgccggc
      601 gccgcgccgt ctcttcaaga tccccgtgta ccggaagagc cgcgtgatcc tgatcgatct
      661 gaaggacatt gtgcgctttc agggcgacgg ccactacacg acgatcgtca cgaaagacga
      721 gcgctacctc tccaatcttt cgctggccga cctcgaactg cgcctcgata gcagcgtcta
      781 tctgcgggtt catcgcagcc atatcgtgag ccttccgtac gcggtcgaac tggtcaaact
      841 ggacgagagc gtcaatctcg tcatggacga cgcggaacaa cccaggtacc ggt
//
