[The description below was written by a language model from this plasmid's Addgene catalogue record and the feature table of its GenBank file.]
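Description:
UQ4884 is a bacterial expression item supplied as an E. coli VJS6737 strain carrying the depositing lab's plasmid pUX2397. That plasmid is the pEXT20 backbone with an EcoRI–HindIII fragment bearing rcoM2 (locus Bxe_C0028) from Burkholderia xenovorans LB400. Both cloning sites were retained, so the insert can be excised or exchanged with the same enzymes. The plasmid is listed as high copy and is selected with ampicillin. The origin of replication and the resistance cassette are not annotated in the available sequence, which is only an 893 bp partial read rather than the full plasmid.

That partial record covers the region just upstream of the cloning site. It shows a tac promoter, the strong trp/lac UV5 hybrid promoter used in E. coli, followed immediately by a lac operator and an M13/pUC reverse primer site. This arrangement places transcription of the insert under lac repressor control, so expression is held down until relieved by IPTG or lactose. The rcoM2 coding sequence is not annotated as a feature in the partial record, and a lacI gene is not shown in the covered region.

According to the depositor, the construct is suitable for producing untagged RcoM2 protein. The associated publication describes RcoM as a single-component transcriptional regulator of carbon monoxide metabolism in bacteria, so the strain suits heterologous expression of this regulator in E. coli for studying its function. Details of how the specific host strain is used are referred to a separate depositor document and are not given in the record.
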