Addgene plasmid #37161: UQ4884
Depositing lab: Gary Roberts. Depositing organization: University of Wisconsin, Madison. Publication: RcoM: a new single-component transcriptional regulator of CO metabolism in bacteria. Kerby RL, Youn H, Roberts GP. J Bacteriol. 2008 May;190(9):3336-43. Epub 2008 Mar 7. 10.1128/JB.00033-08 PubMed 18326575.
Backbone
  Vector backbone: pEXT20
Growth in bacteria
  Bacterial resistance: Ampicillin, 100 μg/mL
  Growth temperature: 37°C
  Growth strain: E. Coli VJS6737
  Copy number: High Copy
Gene/Insert
  Gene/Insert name: rcoM2 in pEXT20
  Species: Burkholderia xenovorans
  Entrez Gene: Bxe_C0028 (a.k.a. Bxe_C0028)
  Cloning method: Restriction Enzyme; 5′ cloning site EcoRI (not destroyed); 3′ cloning site HindIII (not destroyed)
  Sequencing primers: 5′ pEXT20-F2
Terms and licenses: Academic/Nonprofit Terms; Industry Terms: Not Available to Industry
Depositor comments: This strain contains Roberts lab plasmid pUX2397 which contains an EcoRI-HindIII fragment bearing Burkholderia xenovorans LB400 rcoM2 cloned into pEXT20. Suitable for expression of Burkholderia xenovorans RcoM2 protein (untagged). Host strain is E. coli VJS6737. For strain usage see attached pdf.
How to cite: UQ4884 was a gift from Gary Roberts (Addgene plasmid # 37161)
